Addgene plasmid #86822: pCDNA3.1(-) + SLNCR1 _884-1285
Purpose: mammalian expression of lncRNA LINC00673/SLNCR1 deletion construct
Depositing lab: Carl Novina. Depositing organization: Dana-Farber Cancer Institute. Publication: The lncRNA SLNCR1 Mediates Melanoma Invasion through a Conserved SRA1-like Region. Schmidt K, Joyce CE, Buquicchio F, Brown A, Ritz J, Distel RJ, Yoon CH, Novina CD. Cell Rep. 2016 May 31;15(9):2025-37. doi: 10.1016/j.celrep.2016.04.018. Epub 2016 May 19. PubMed 27210747.
Backbone
  Vector backbone: pCDNA3.1 (-)
  Vector type: Mammalian Expression
  Selectable markers: Neomycin (select with G418)
Growth in bacteria
  Bacterial resistance: Ampicillin, 100 μg/mL
  Growth temperature: 37°C
  Growth strain: DH5alpha
  Copy number: High Copy
Gene/Insert
  Gene/Insert name: LINC00673 (alt names: HI-LNC75; LUCAIR1)
  Species: H. sapiens (human)
  Entrez Gene: LINC00673 (a.k.a. ERRLR01, HI-LNC75, HILNC75, LUCAIR1, RASON, SLNCR, SLNCR1)
  Promoter: CMV
  Cloning method: Restriction Enzyme; 5′ cloning site HindIII (not destroyed); 3′ cloning site HindIII (not destroyed)
  Sequencing primers: 5′ T7; 3′ BGHR
Terms and licenses: Academic/Nonprofit Terms; Industry Terms: Not Available to Industry
How to cite: pCDNA3.1(-) + SLNCR1 _884-1285 was a gift from Carl Novina (Addgene plasmid # 86822 ; http://n2t.net/addgene:86822 ; RRID:Addgene_86822)
