[The description below was written by a language model from this plasmid's Addgene catalogue record and pLannotate feature annotations shown in this document.]
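Description:
pCDNA3.1(-) + SLNCR1 _884-1285 is a mammalian expression plasmid built on the pCDNA3.1(-) backbone and carrying a deletion variant of the human long non-coding RNA LINC00673, also known as SLNCR1. The name suggests that the region spanning roughly positions 884 to 1285 of the transcript has been altered, most likely removed, but the record only calls it a "deletion construct" and does not define the boundaries explicitly. The insert was cloned into a single HindIII site, which was retained at both ends. It lies in the unannotated stretch of about 2 kb between the T7 promoter and the bovine growth hormone polyadenylation signal. The annotation software did not label the lncRNA itself.

Transcription in mammalian cells is driven by the CMV immediate early enhancer and promoter, which span the numbering origin of the 7,328 nt circular sequence, and is terminated by the bGH poly(A) signal. The upstream T7 promoter allows in vitro transcription and serves as a sequencing primer site. A separate cassette, with the SV40 early promoter driving the neomycin phosphotransferase gene followed by an SV40 poly(A) signal, permits G418 selection of stably transfected cells. In E. coli the plasmid is maintained at high copy from a ColE1/pUC-type origin under ampicillin selection, and an f1 origin is also present. Several short annotated fragments (HIV-1 LTR, ble, lacI, bom) appear to be partial sequence matches or backbone remnants rather than functional elements.

According to the record, the plasmid is one of a set used to express SLNCR1 deletion mutants, consistent with mapping which regions of the RNA contribute to its role in melanoma invasion.
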