Features (pLannotate 1.2.2; 19 found; start..end, strand, type, name):
      1..204     +  promoter       CMV promoter: human cytomegalovirus (CMV) immediate early promoter
    200..233     +  LTR            5' LTR (truncated) (fragment): truncated 5' long terminal repeat (LTR) from HIV-1
    249..267     +  promoter       T7 promoter: promoter for bacteriophage T7 RNA polymerase
   2311..2535    +  polyA_signal   bGH poly(A) signal: bovine growth hormone polyadenylation signal
   2539..2560    +  promoter       SV40 promoter (fragment): SV40 enhancer and early promoter
   2581..3009    +  rep_origin     f1 ori (sequence partly withheld): f1 bacteriophage origin of replication; arrow indicates direction of (+) strand synthesis
   3023..3352    +  promoter       SV40 promoter: SV40 enhancer and early promoter
   3419..4210    +  CDS            neo: KKA2_KLEPN - Also known as kan, nptII. Experimental evidence at protein level: Swiss-Prot protein existence level 1. Resistance to kanamycin, neomycin, paromomycin, ribostamycin, butirosin and gentamicin B. From Klebsiella pneumoniae.
   4234..4392    +  CDS            ble (fragment): BLE_KLEPN - Experimental evidence at protein level: Swiss-Prot protein existence level 1. Binding protein with a strong affinity to the bleomycin family of antibiotics. Binds to CL990; an antimitotic-antibiotic compound. From Klebsiella pneumoniae.
   4387..4508    +  polyA_signal   SV40 poly(A) signal: SV40 polyadenylation signal
   4581..4597    -  protein_bind   lac operator: The lac repressor binds to the lac operator to inhibit transcription in E. coli. This inhibition can be relieved by adding lactose or isopropyl-β-D-thiogalactopyranoside (IPTG). lac repressor encoded by lacI
   4605..4635    -  promoter       lac promoter: promoter for the E. coli lac operon
   4650..4671    -  protein_bind   CAP binding site: CAP binding activates transcription in the presence of cAMP. E. coli catabolite activator protein
   4684..4776    -  CDS            lacI (fragment): lac repressor; lacI; The lac repressor binds to the lac operator to inhibit transcription in E. coli. This inhibition can be relieved by adding lactose or isopropyl-β-D-thiogalactopyranoside (IPTG).
   4959..5547    -  rep_origin     ori: high-copy-number ColE1/pMB1/pBR322/pUC origin of replication
   5718..6578    -  CDS            AmpR: β-lactamase; bla; confers resistance to ampicillin, carbenicillin, and related antibiotics
   6579..6683    -  promoter       AmpR promoter: bla
   6742..6794    -  misc_feature   bom (fragment): basis of mobility region from pBR322
   6949..7328    +  enhancer       CMV enhancer: human cytomegalovirus immediate early enhancer
>Addgene plasmid #86822 | pCDNA3.1(-) + SLNCR1 _884-1285 | addgene full sequence | sequence record 173319 | Addgene NGS Result
GTGATGCGGTTTTGGCAGTACATCAATGGGCGTGGATAGCGGTTTGACTCACGGGGATTTCCAAGTCTCC
ACCCCATTGACGTCAATGGGAGTTTGTTTTGGCACCAAAATCAACGGGACTTTCCAAAATGTCGTAACAA
CTCCGCCCCATTGACGCAAATGGGCGGTAGGCGTGTACGGTGGGAGGTCTATATAAGCAGAGCTCTCTGG
CTAACTAGAGAACCCACTGCTTACTGGCTTATCGAAATTAATACGACTCACTATAGGGAGACCCAAGCTG
GCTAGCGTTTAAACGGGCCCTCTAGACTCGAGCGGCCGCCACTGTGCTGGATATCTGCAGAATTCCACCA
CACTGGACTAGTGGATCCGAGCTCGGTACCAAGCTTCCCGGGATACTTAGGATCCAGGGCGCGCAGGCGG
CGCGGGTGCGCGGTGCGGCGCTGGTATCCAGAGGACGCGGTCACCGCCTCTGGCATTTGTCGTTCTGCGC
TTCTCCGCAAGGACCCTCTGTTAGGCAGGCGCCCACCGTAAGCCTCCCGGGCCTTGTGAACCTGCAAACC
CAAGTCTGAGAGACGATCCGCCTTCAGCGCTTTCCAGCTTGGCAGAGAGGCTTTCCCGGCGGGGATCTTT
GGTTGGCGCTGGCGATGCGCGGGGAAGAAAGGCGAGGAGCGGCGTCCAGGCTGGGTGATGTCCCAGCACG
AGTAGGCGGGATGCGCTCGCTTGGTCCTCCGGGCGCCCGGTCCCTGCCCGCGTCGCGCGCCCACCCCTGG
GGACGAGAAGGCGGCCGCCTGAGGACCCCCGCCCGCGACCTCCGCGAGTCTGGAGCGCAGAGGACAGGGT
CTGGCTGCTCTTTGGCCTTGGATGGAAAGTGGGGAATTGGGTGGGGGGCTGCGGACCCCTTAACGTGGAT
TACTTGGTGTGTATCAGCTGGGCTCAGAAGACCCACGACCTCTTCTCCATCCGTGGATTGATTTGTTCTG
CTTAACAGCTGGGTCGCCAAGCTGGAGGTATTTTTCCCTCTCCACCCTGGTCTTCTCCTGTAACGTGTGG
CCGCCTTTTCCAGCACGGCCTCCTGCCTTCCTGGTGCACTTTTTGGAGAACGTGGTGGAATCAGAGGTTT
CTGGCTGACTCGGTGGGTGCTTTGAACCAGGAAAGGACAAGAAAGAGGATGGGAAGGACTGATCCACATT
CCCACCAGGAAGTTTAGCAGAACCCCCGCGTGCCACCTGGACCCCTTGGAAGGACCTGGCTCAGGCTGGA
CCACCTCTTGAGAGGCAGGAGCTCTGGCACCGAGAAATAGTCTGTGTTGCCCTGAAGGAGCAGAGGGATG
CATCGCTGGAGGTGACCTACAGTTGAAGAAGACTCATTATGACAGACCTTGTCCTTCTTCCTTGTGGAAA
GTGTTTCCTCTGCTGCTACTGCTCATGAGACTCTTCCCCCTCCCTGTCCCAGGGAACCAAAGGGCTTTCT
ACCACACCCTTTCTTGCCCCCCGCCTCCCATGTCTGCTGTGCCTTTGTACTCAGCAATTCTTGTTTGCTC
CATTATCTTCCAGCCGGATACAGAGTGAATAGTTAACCACACTTAGGTCAAATAGGATCTAAATTTTTGT
TCCTGCTCCGTGTAAAGAGGCCAGTGTTTGTGTGTTGCAAGCAGCCTTGGAATAGTAACTCTTCTCATTT
GTTTGGGATCTGGCCACCAAGTTCCAGAATGATACACGGATCAGTGCAGAAGTTCATCAGGCTCTCGGAC
CTTAGGGCTGTTGGAGAAGGCTTCAGCAGCAGAACTGATGGTGAAGGCTCGTGTTCTCCATCCTCAACTT
TCTTTGCTTCGATCATACACAAGAATACATTTGGAAGGGCAAAAAATGAACACTGTCGTTCATTGCAGCC
GTGTTTTGTGACACAGATGCACAGTCTGCTGTGAAGACCTTCTCTCAAGTGGCATTTGGGAGTCCATGCC
AGATCATGGTGCTTCATGAGAGACTGACAGCTATCAGGGGTTGTGGCACTTAGTGAGGACTCTCCTCCCC
CAGTGTGTGCTGATGACACATACACACCTGACAATAGCTTGAGTCTTCTCTGTTCCTTTTACTCTGTAGC
CAACATACACATGATTTAAAACCCTTTCTAAATATCTATCATGGTTCATCCTTGTCCAAATGCAGAGTCA
GAGCTATTTGTACTTCATTATTATTTCCAAGGCGAATAGTTGGCTTTCTTTTTGCAAAAATAATTAAAGT
TTTTGTATGTTGCAGTTGCTCTAGATAAGTATCACGTGAAGCTTAAGTTTAAACCGCTGATCAGCCTCGA
CTGTGCCTTCTAGTTGCCAGCCATCTGTTGTTTGCCCCTCCCCCGTGCCTTCCTTGACCCTGGAAGGTGC
CACTCCCACTGTCCTTTCCTAATAAAATGAGGAAATTGCATCGCATTGTCTGAGTAGGTGTCATTCTATT
CTGGGGGGTGGGGTGGGGCAGGACAGCAAGGGGGAGGATTGGGAAGACAATAGCAGGCATGCTGGGGATG
CGGTGGGCTCTATGGCTTCTGAGGCGGAAAGAACCAGCTGGGGCTCTAGGGGGTATCCCC
[124 nt withheld, positions 2581-2704]
C
[91 nt withheld, positions 2706-2796]
A
[49 nt withheld, positions 2798-2846]
CCTTTGACGTTGGAGTCCACGTTCTTT
[37 nt withheld, positions 2874-2910]
ACCCTATCTCGGTCTATTCTTTTGATTTATAAGGGATTTTGCCGATTTCGGCCTATTGGTTAAAAAATGA
GCTGATTTAACAAAAATTTAACGCGAATTAATTCTGTGGAATGTGTGTCAGTTAGGGTGTGGAAAGTCCC
CAGGCTCCCCAGCAGGCAGAAGTATGCAAAGCATGCATCTCAATTAGTCAGCAACCAGGTGTGGAAAGTC
CCCAGGCTCCCCAGCAGGCAGAAGTATGCAAAGCATGCATCTCAATTAGTCAGCAACCATAGTCCCGCCC
CTAACTCCGCCCATCCCGCCCCTAACTCCGCCCAGTTCCGCCCATTCTCCGCCCCATGGCTGACTAATTT
TTTTTATTTATGCAGAGGCCGAGGCCGCCTCTGCCTCTGAGCTATTCCAGAAGTAGTGAGGAGGCTTTTT
TGGAGGCCTAGGCTTTTGCAAAAAGCTCCCGGGAGCTTGTATATCCATTTTCGGATCTGATCAAGAGACA
GGATGAGGATCGTTTCGCATGATTGAACAAGATGGATTGCACGCAGGTTCTCCGGCCGCTTGGGTGGAGA
GGCTATTCGGCTATGACTGGGCACAACAGACAATCGGCTGCTCTGATGCCGCCGTGTTCCGGCTGTCAGC
GCAGGGGCGCCCGGTTCTTTTTGTCAAGACCGACCTGTCCGGTGCCCTGAATGAACTGCAGGACGAGGCA
GCGCGGCTATCGTGGCTGGCCACGACGGGCGTTCCTTGCGCAGCTGTGCTCGACGTTGTCACTGAAGCGG
GAAGGGACTGGCTGCTATTGGGCGAAGTGCCGGGGCAGGATCTCCTGTCATCTCACCTTGCTCCTGCCGA
GAAAGTATCCATCATGGCTGATGCAATGCGGCGGCTGCATACGCTTGATCCGGCTACCTGCCCATTCGAC
CACCAAGCGAAACATCGCATCGAGCGAGCACGTACTCGGATGGAAGCCGGTCTTGTCGATCAGGATGATC
TGGACGAAGAGCATCAGGGGCTCGCGCCAGCCGAACTGTTCGCCAGGCTCAAGGCGCGCATGCCCGACGG
CGAGGATCTCGTCGTGACCCATGGCGATGCCTGCTTGCCGAATATCATGGTGGAAAATGGCCGCTTTTCT
GGATTCATCGACTGTGGCCGGCTGGGTGTGGCGGACCGCTATCAGGACATAGCGTTGGCTACCCGTGATA
TTGCTGAAGAGCTTGGCGGCGAATGGGCTGACCGCTTCCTCGTGCTTTACGGTATCGCCGCTCCCGATTC
GCAGCGCATCGCCTTCTATCGCCTTCTTGACGAGTTCTTCTGAGCGGGACTCTGGGGTTCGAAATGACCG
ACCAAGCGACGCCCAACCTGCCATCACGAGATTTCGATTCCACCGCCGCCTTCTATGAAAGGTTGGGCTT
CGGAATCGTTTTCCGGGACGCCGGCTGGATGATCCTCCAGCGCGGGGATCTCATGCTGGAGTTCTTCGCC
CACCCCAACTTGTTTATTGCAGCTTATAATGGTTACAAATAAAGCAATAGCATCACAAATTTCACAAATA
AAGCATTTTTTTCACTGCATTCTAGTTGTGGTTTGTCCAAACTCATCAATGTATCTTATCATGTCTGTAT
ACCGTCGACCTCTAGCTAGAGCTTGGCGTAATCATGGTCATAGCTGTTTCCTGTGTGAAATTGTTATCCG
CTCACAATTCCACACAACATACGAGCCGGAAGCATAAAGTGTAAAGCCTGGGGTGCCTAATGAGTGAGCT
AACTCACATTAATTGCGTTGCGCTCACTGCCCGCTTTCCAGTCGGGAAACCTGTCGTGCCAGCTGCATTA
ATGAATCGGCCAACGCGCGGGGAGAGGCGGTTTGCGTATTGGGCGCTCTTCCGCTTCCTCGCTCACTGAC
TCGCTGCGCTCGGTCGTTCGGCTGCGGCGAGCGGTATCAGCTCACTCAAAGGCGGTAATACGGTTATCCA
CAGAATCAGGGGATAACGCAGGAAAGAACATGTGAGCAAAAGGCCAGCAAAAGGCCAGGAACCGTAAAAA
GGCCGCGTTGCTGGCGTTTTTCCATAGGCTCCGCCCCCCTGACGAGCATCACAAAAATCGACGCTCAAGT
CAGAGGTGGCGAAACCCGACAGGACTATAAAGATACCAGGCGTTTCCCCCTGGAAGCTCCCTCGTGCGCT
CTCCTGTTCCGACCCTGCCGCTTACCGGATACCTGTCCGCCTTTCTCCCTTCGGGAAGCGTGGCGCTTTC
TCATAGCTCACGCTGTAGGTATCTCAGTTCGGTGTAGGTCGTTCGCTCCAAGCTGGGCTGTGTGCACGAA
CCCCCCGTTCAGCCCGACCGCTGCGCCTTATCCGGTAACTATCGTCTTGAGTCCAACCCGGTAAGACACG
ACTTATCGCCACTGGCAGCAGCCACTGGTAACAGGATTAGCAGAGCGAGGTATGTAGGCGGTGCTACAGA
GTTCTTGAAGTGGTGGCCTAACTACGGCTACACTAGAAGAACAGTATTTGGTATCTGCGCTCTGCTGAAG
CCAGTTACCTTCGGAAAAAGAGTTGGTAGCTCTTGATCCGGCAAACAAACCACCGCTGGTAGCGGTGGTT
TTTTTGTTTGCAAGCAGCAGATTACGCGCAGAAAAAAAGGATCTCAAGAAGATCCTTTGATCTTTTCTAC
GGGGTCTGACGCTCAGTGGAACGAAAACTCACGTTAAGGGATTTTGGTCATGAGATTATCAAAAAGGATC
TTCACCTAGATCCTTTTAAATTAAAAATGAAGTTTTAAATCAATCTAAAGTATATATGAGTAAACTTGGT
CTGACAGTTACCAATGCTTAATCAGTGAGGCACCTATCTCAGCGATCTGTCTATTTCGTTCATCCATAGT
TGCCTGACTCCCCGTCGTGTAGATAACTACGATACGGGAGGGCTTACCATCTGGCCCCAGTGCTGCAATG
ATACCGCGAGACCCACGCTCACCGGCTCCAGATTTATCAGCAATAAACCAGCCAGCCGGAAGGGCCGAGC
GCAGAAGTGGTCCTGCAACTTTATCCGCCTCCATCCAGTCTATTAATTGTTGCCGGGAAGCTAGAGTAAG
TAGTTCGCCAGTTAATAGTTTGCGCAACGTTGTTGCCATTGCTACAGGCATCGTGGTGTCACGCTCGTCG
TTTGGTATGGCTTCATTCAGCTCCGGTTCCCAACGATCAAGGCGAGTTACATGATCCCCCATGTTGTGCA
AAAAAGCGGTTAGCTCCTTCGGTCCTCCGATCGTTGTCAGAAGTAAGTTGGCCGCAGTGTTATCACTCAT
GGTTATGGCAGCACTGCATAATTCTCTTACTGTCATGCCATCCGTAAGATGCTTTTCTGTGACTGGTGAG
TACTCAACCAAGTCATTCTGAGAATAGTGTATGCGGCGACCGAGTTGCTCTTGCCCGGCGTCAATACGGG
ATAATACCGCGCCACATAGCAGAACTTTAAAAGTGCTCATCATTGGAAAACGTTCTTCGGGGCGAAAACT
CTCAAGGATCTTACCGCTGTTGAGATCCAGTTCGATGTAACCCACTCGTGCACCCAACTGATCTTCAGCA
TCTTTTACTTTCACCAGCGTTTCTGGGTGAGCAAAAACAGGAAGGCAAAATGCCGCAAAAAAGGGAATAA
GGGCGACACGGAAATGTTGAATACTCATACTCTTCCTTTTTCAATATTATTGAAGCATTTATCAGGGTTA
TTGTCTCATGAGCGGATACATATTTGAATGTATTTAGAAAAATAAACAAATAGGGGTTCCGCGCACATTT
CCCCGAAAAGTGCCACCTGACGTCGACGGATCGGGAGATCTCCCGATCCCCTATGGTGCACTCTCAGTAC
AATCTGCTCTGATGCCGCATAGTTAAGCCAGTATCTGCTCCCTGCTTGTGTGTTGGAGGTCGCTGAGTAG
TGCGCGAGCAAAATTTAAGCTACAACAAGGCAAGGCTTGACCGACAATTGCATGAAGAATCTGCTTAGGG
TTAGGCGTTTTGCGCTGCTTCGCGATGTACGGGCCAGATATACGCGTTGACATTGATTATTGACTAGTTA
TTAATAGTAATCAATTACGGGGTCATTAGTTCATAGCCCATATATGGAGTTCCGCGTTACATAACTTACG
GTAAATGGCCCGCCTGGCTGACCGCCCAACGACCCCCGCCCATTGACGTCAATAATGACGTATGTTCCCA
TAGTAACGCCAATAGGGACTTTCCATTGACGTCAATGGGTGGAGTATTTACGGTAAACTGCCCACTTGGC
AGTACATCAAGTGTATCATATGCCAAGTACGCCCCCTATTGACGTCAATGACGGTAAATGGCCCGCCTGG
CATTATGCCCAGTACATGACCTTATGGGACTTTCCTACTTGGCAGTACATCTACGTATTAGTCATCGCTA
TTACCATG
